>Addgene plasmid #80560 | Rab39bb cds in pGem-T Easy | addgene full sequence | sequence record 176724 | Addgene NGS Result
CCCACAGAGTTACGGTAGTATGCTCGAGTAATAGACCTGAAACGTTCCTGGCCTGCAGTGTCCCAGATCT
GCAGTTTAATGCGTTTTCCGGGTTCAATCTCCACCAGGCGGGAGAAAAAATCGACCCCGACTGTCGGGTC
CGACACCTGCGCGAAACGGCCTTCTGTAAATCGCCTAATTAAACACGACTTTCCAACAGTTGAGTCCCCA
ATCACAATCAGCCGAAACTGGTAAAGCCAAATCGCCTCCATGTCTGTTCAATCGAATTCCCGCGGCCGCC
ATGGCGGCCGGGAGCATGCGACGTCGGGCCCAATTCGCCCTATAGTGAGTCGTATTACAATTCACTGGCC
GTCGTTTTACAACGTCGTGACTGGGAAAACCCTGGCGTTACCCAACTTAATCGCCTTGCAGCACATCCCC
CTTTCGCCAGCTGGCGTAATAGCGAAGAGGCCCGCACCGATCGCCCTTCCCAACAGTTGCGCAGCCTGAA
TGGCGAATGG
[124 nt withheld, positions 501-624]
C
[91 nt withheld, positions 626-716]
A
[49 nt withheld, positions 718-766]
CCTTTGACGTTGGAGTCCACGTTCTTT
[37 nt withheld, positions 794-830]
ACCCTATCTCGGTCTATTCTTTTGATTTATAAGGGATTTTGCCGATTTCGGCCTATTGGTTAAAAAATGA
GCTGATTTAACAAAAATTTAACGCGAATTTTAACAAAATATTAACGCTTACAATTTCCTGATGCGGTATT
TTCTCCTTACGCATCTGTGCGGTATTTCACACCGCATCAGGTGGCACTTTTCGGGGAAATGTGCGCGGAA
CCCCTATTTGTTTATTTTTCTAAATACATTCAAATATGTATCCGCTCATGAGACAATAACCCTGATAAAT
GCTTCAATAATATTGAAAAAGGAAGAGTATGAGTATTCAACATTTCCGTGTCGCCCTTATTCCCTTTTTT
GCGGCATTTTGCCTTCCTGTTTTTGCTCACCCAGAAACGCTGGTGAAAGTAAAAGATGCTGAAGATCAGT
TGGGTGCACGAGTGGGTTACATCGAACTGGATCTCAACAGCGGTAAGATCCTTGAGAGTTTTCGCCCCGA
AGAACGTTTTCCAATGATGAGCACTTTTAAAGTTCTGCTATGTGGCGCGGTATTATCCCGTATTGACGCC
GGGCAAGAGCAACTCGGTCGCCGCATACACTATTCTCAGAATGACTTGGTTGAGTACTCACCAGTCACAG
AAAAGCATCTTACGGATGGCATGACAGTAAGAGAATTATGCAGTGCTGCCATAACCATGAGTGATAACAC
TGCGGCCAACTTACTTCTGACAACGATCGGAGGACCGAAGGAGCTAACCGCTTTTTTGCACAACATGGGG
GATCATGTAACTCGCCTTGATCGTTGGGAACCGGAGCTGAATGAAGCCATACCAAACGACGAGCGTGACA
CCACGATGCCTGTAGCAATGGCAACAACGTTGCGCAAACTATTAACTGGCGAACTACTTACTCTAGCTTC
CCGGCAACAATTAATAGACTGGATGGAGGCGGATAAAGTTGCAGGACCACTTCTGCGCTCGGCCCTTCCG
GCTGGCTGGTTTATTGCTGATAAATCTGGAGCCGGTGAGCGTGGGTCTCGCGGTATCATTGCAGCACTGG
GGCCAGATGGTAAGCCCTCCCGTATCGTAGTTATCTACACGACGGGGAGTCAGGCAACTATGGATGAACG
AAATAGACAGATCGCTGAGATAGGTGCCTCACTGATTAAGCATTGGTAACTGTCAGACCAAGTTTACTCA
TATATACTTTAGATTGATTTAAAACTTCATTTTTAATTTAAAAGGATCTAGGTGAAGATCCTTTTTGATA
ATCTCATGACCAAAATCCCTTAACGTGAGTTTTCGTTCCACTGAGCGTCAGACCCCGTAGAAAAGATCAA
AGGATCTTCTTGAGATCCTTTTTTTCTGCGCGTAATCTGCTGCTTGCAAACAAAAAAACCACCGCTACCA
GCGGTGGTTTGTTTGCCGGATCAAGAGCTACCAACTCTTTTTCCGAAGGTAACTGGCTTCAGCAGAGCGC
AGATACCAAATACTGTTCTTCTAGTGTAGCCGTAGTTAGGCCACCACTTCAAGAACTCTGTAGCACCGCC
TACATACCTCGCTCTGCTAATCCTGTTACCAGTGGCTGCTGCCAGTGGCGATAAGTCGTGTCTTACCGGG
TTGGACTCAAGACGATAGTTACCGGATAAGGCGCAGCGGTCGGGCTGAACGGGGGGTTCGTGCACACAGC
CCAGCTTGGAGCGAACGACCTACACCGAACTGAGATACCTACAGCGTGAGCTATGAGAAAGCGCCACGCT
TCCCGAAGGGAGAAAGGCGGACAGGTATCCGGTAAGCGGCAGGGTCGGAACAGGAGAGCGCACGAGGGAG
CTTCCAGGGGGAAACGCCTGGTATCTTTATAGTCCTGTCGGGTTTCGCCACCTCTGACTTGAGCGTCGAT
TTTTGTGATGCTCGTCAGGGGGGCGGAGCCTATGGAAAAACGCCAGCAACGCGGCCTTTTTACGGTTCCT
GGCCTTTTGCTGGCCTTTTGCTCACATGTTCTTTCCTGCGTTATCCCCTGATTCTGTGGATAACCGTATT
ACCGCCTTTGAGTGAGCTGATACCGCTCGCCGCAGCCGAACGACCGAGCGCAGCGAGTCAGTGAGCGAGG
AAGCGGAAGAGCGCCCAATACGCAAACCGCCTCTCCCCGCGCGTTGGCCGATTCATTAATGCAGCTGGCA
CGACAGGTTTCCCGACTGGAAAGCGGGCAGTGAGCGCAACGCAATTAATGTGAGTTAGCTCACTCATTAG
GCACCCCAGGCTTTACACTTTATGCTTCCGGCTCGTATGTTGTGTGGAATTGTGAGCGGATAACAATTTC
ACACAGGAAACAGCTATGACCATGATTACGCCAAGCTATTTAGGTGACACTATAGAATACTCAAGCTATG
CATCCAACGCGTTGGGAGCTCTCCCATATGGTCGACCTGCAGGCGGCCGCGAATTCACTAGTGATTTGAT
TGCGGATTCAACAGAAGCACCGGCGATCACCCTTTGTCACTTCTTCTGACGAATGCACCACGTTTGGTAC
GAACCCGCTCTTCACTCCCTCCCAGCCTTCCTGGATGCTAATCTCCCCATTCTTGACCAGCTCAAATATA
TCCCGCGTTAGCTCTGTAAAAGCCCTCTCCACGTTTATGGCGTCACGTGCCGAAGTCTCCACGTAGCGCA
TACCGTATGCGGCTGCAAGCTTCTCGGCCTCTTGCTGGCTCACCTGGCGCTGTGGTTCCAGATCACATTT
GTGCCCGACTAGCAGGAAGACGATGCTGTGGGGCTGCACGTGACTGCGCGCCTCCTCTAGCCACTCGTGA
ACGTTCTGGAAAGAGCGGCGGTTGGTGATGTCGAAGAGCAGCAGGCCG
Features (pLannotate 1.2.2; 14 found; start..end, strand, type, name):
    319..337     -  promoter       T7 promoter: promoter for bacteriophage T7 RNA polymerase
    340..497     +  CDS            lacZα (fragment): LacZα fragment of β-galactosidase; lacZ fragment
    501..929     +  rep_origin     f1 ori (sequence partly withheld): f1 bacteriophage origin of replication; arrow indicates direction of (+) strand synthesis
    957..1007    -  misc_feature   bom (fragment): basis of mobility region from pBR322
   1034..1138    +  promoter       AmpR promoter: bla
   1139..1999    +  CDS            AmpR: β-lactamase; bla; confers resistance to ampicillin, carbenicillin, and related antibiotics
   2170..2758    +  rep_origin     ori: high-copy-number ColE1/pMB1/pBR322/pUC origin of replication
   2941..3033    +  CDS            lacI (fragment): lac repressor; lacI; The lac repressor binds to the lac operator to inhibit transcription in E. coli. This inhibition can be relieved by adding lactose or isopropyl-β-D-thiogalactopyranoside (IPTG).
   3046..3067    +  protein_bind   CAP binding site: CAP binding activates transcription in the presence of cAMP. E. coli catabolite activator protein
   3082..3112    +  promoter       lac promoter: promoter for the E. coli lac operon
   3120..3136    +  protein_bind   lac operator: The lac repressor binds to the lac operator to inhibit transcription in E. coli. This inhibition can be relieved by adding lactose or isopropyl-β-D-thiogalactopyranoside (IPTG). lac repressor encoded by lacI
   3178..3196    +  promoter       SP6 promoter: promoter for bacteriophage SP6 RNA polymerase
   3208..3270    +  CDS            VESPI_VESMG (fragment): Experimental evidence at protein level: Swiss-Prot protein existence level 1. Shows contractile activity on isolated ileum smooth muscle. From Vespa magnifica (Hornet).
   3291..251     -  CDS            RAB39B (across the origin): RB39B_HUMAN - Experimental evidence at protein level: Swiss-Prot protein existence level 1. Small GTPases Rab involved in autophagy (PubMed:27103069). The small GTPases Rab are key regulators of intracellular membrane trafficking, from the formation of transport vesicles to their fusion with membranes. Rabs cycle between an inactive GDP-bound form and an active GTP-bound form that is able to recruit to membranes different sets of downstream effectors directly responsible for vesicle formation, movement, tethering and fusion (PubMed:27103069). May regulate the homeostasis of SNCA/alpha-synuclei
