[The description below was written by a language model from this plasmid's Addgene catalogue record and pLannotate feature annotations shown in this document.]
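Description:
Rab39bb cds in pGem-T Easy is a small (about 3.7 kb) bacterial cloning plasmid carrying the coding sequence of zebrafish (Danio rerio) rab39bb in the commercial pGEM-T Easy TA-cloning backbone. It is part of a library of full-length zebrafish Rab clones. It is propagated in E. coli at high copy from a ColE1/pUC-type origin and selected with ampicillin through the β-lactamase (AmpR) gene and its own promoter. An f1 phage origin is also present, which allows single-stranded DNA production with helper phage. The backbone retains the lac promoter, operator and CAP binding site along with lacZα fragments. In this vector the cloning site interrupts lacZα, which is the basis of blue/white screening for inserts.

The insert lies between opposing SP6 and T7 bacteriophage promoters. The annotation software identified it by homology to human RAB39B, a small GTPase of the Rab family that regulates membrane trafficking, consistent with the catalogued zebrafish orthologue. The coding sequence is annotated on the minus strand, spanning the numbering origin of the circular record. It therefore reads in the same direction as the T7 promoter, so T7 transcription should give sense RNA and SP6 transcription the antisense strand. A short match to a hornet peptide next to the SP6 promoter is most likely a spurious hit in polylinker sequence.

There is no eukaryotic promoter, tag or reporter, so the plasmid is not an expression vector. The stated use is as a template for in vitro transcription of riboprobes for in situ hybridisation, and it can also serve as a source of the rab39bb coding sequence for subcloning.
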