Addgene plasmid #80560: Rab39bb cds in pGem-T Easy
Purpose: Can be used for in situ hybridisation or other purposes
Depositing lab: Rob Parton. Depositing organization: University of Queensland, Institute for Molecular Bioscience. Publication: A plasmid library of full-length zebrafish rab proteins for in vivo cell biology. Hall TE, Martel N, Lo HP, Xiong Z, Parton RG. Cell Logist. 2017 Mar 1;7(1):e1301151. doi: 10.1080/21592799.2017.1301151. eCollection 2017. PubMed 28396820.
Backbone
  Vector backbone: pGemT easy
  Backbone manufacturer: Promega
Growth in bacteria
  Bacterial resistance: Ampicillin, 100 μg/mL
  Growth temperature: 37°C
  Growth strain: DH5alpha
  Copy number: High Copy
Gene/Insert
  Gene/Insert name: rab39bb
  Species: D. rerio (zebrafish)
  Entrez Gene: rab39bb (a.k.a. rab3, rab39b, zgc:153068)
Terms and licenses: Academic/Nonprofit Terms; Industry Terms: Not Available to Industry
How to cite: Rab39bb cds in pGem-T Easy was a gift from Rob Parton (Addgene plasmid # 80560 ; http://n2t.net/addgene:80560 ; RRID:Addgene_80560)
